Addgene plasmid #121092: pUC-fFuCas9-HTBNLS-hph
Purpose: Multigene editing in the Fusarium fujikuroi genome using the CRISPR-Cas9 system
Depositing lab: Xiao-Jun Ji. Depositing organization: Nanjing Tech University. Publication: CRISPR/Cas9-Based Genome Editing in the Filamentous Fungus Fusarium fujikuroi and Its Application in Strain Engineering for Gibberellic Acid Production. Shi TQ, Gao J, Wang WJ, Wang KF, Xu GQ, Huang H, Ji XJ. ACS Synth Biol. 2019 Feb 15;8(2):445-454. doi: 10.1021/acssynbio.8b00478. Epub 2019 Jan 23. PubMed 30616338.
Backbone
  Vector backbone: pUC57
  Vector type: Bacterial Expression, CRISPR
  Selectable markers: Hygromycin
Growth in bacteria
  Bacterial resistance: Ampicillin, 100 μg/mL
  Growth temperature: 37°C
  Growth strain: DH5alpha
  Copy number: High Copy
Gene/Insert
  Gene/Insert name: Cas9 and hygromycin resist gene
  Promoter: gpdA;trpC
  Cloning method: Gibson Cloning
  Sequencing primers: 5′ Unknown
Terms and licenses: Academic/Nonprofit Terms; Industry Terms: Not Available to Industry
Depositor comments: a strong constitutive promoter -gpdA promoter to express fFuCas9, which is codon-optimized for efficient expression in Fusarium fujikuroi; a strong constitutive promoter -trpC promoter to express hygromycin resist gene for the selection
How to cite: pUC-fFuCas9-HTBNLS-hph was a gift from Xiao-Jun Ji (Addgene plasmid # 121092 ; http://n2t.net/addgene:121092 ; RRID:Addgene_121092)
