[The description below was written by a language model from this plasmid's Addgene catalogue record and pLannotate feature annotations shown in this document.]
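Description:
pUC-fFuCas9-HTBNLS-hph is a pUC57-based CRISPR plasmid of about 10.6 kb built to deliver Cas9 and a selectable marker into the filamentous fungus Fusarium fujikuroi. In E. coli it is maintained at high copy through the ColE1/pUC origin and selected with ampicillin via the β-lactamase gene. The remaining bacterial annotations (lacZα, lac promoter/operator, CAP site, and short lacI, rop and bom fragments) are leftovers of the cloning backbone rather than functional parts of the payload. No fungal replication origin is annotated, and the record does not state how the plasmid is maintained in the fungus.

The payload consists of two fungal expression cassettes in the same orientation. In the first, the Aspergillus nidulans gpdA promoter together with its intron drives fFuCas9, a Streptococcus pyogenes Cas9 coding sequence that the depositor describes as codon-optimized for F. fujikuroi. Directly after Cas9, the annotation finds a short fragment matching Neurospora crassa histone H2B. This corresponds to the "HTBNLS" in the name and presumably serves as a histone H2B-derived nuclear localization signal fused to the C-terminus of Cas9. The cassette ends with the A. nidulans trpC terminator. In the second cassette, the trpC promoter expresses hygromycin B phosphotransferase (hph), allowing selection of fungal transformants on hygromycin. A minimal FRT site lies downstream of the marker, but its purpose is not stated. No guide RNA cassette is annotated, so guides are apparently supplied separately. The stated purpose is multigene editing of the F. fujikuroi genome, and the associated work applies this to strain engineering for gibberellic acid production.
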