Features (pLannotate 1.2.2; 18 found; start..end, strand, type, name):
    612..1472    -  CDS            AmpR: β-lactamase; bla; confers resistance to ampicillin, carbenicillin, and related antibiotics
   1473..1577    -  promoter       AmpR promoter: bla
   1672..1707    +  CDS            rop (fragment): Rop protein, which maintains plasmids at low copy number; rop
   1809..1908    +  misc_feature   bom (fragment): basis of mobility region from pBR322
   1914..2071    -  CDS            lacZα (fragment): LacZα fragment of β-galactosidase; lacZ fragment
   2148..2858    +  promoter       gpdA promoter (fragment): gpdA; promoter from the Aspergillus nidulans glyceraldehyde-3-phosphate dehydrogenase gene (Punt et al., 1990)
   2907..3022    +  intron         gpdA intron: gpdA; intron from the Aspergillus nidulans glyceraldehyde-3-phosphate dehydrogenase gene (Punt et al., 1990)
   3031..7134    +  CDS            cas9: CAS9_STRP1 - Also known as csn1 From Streptococcus pyogenes serotype M1.
   7138..7299    +  CDS            hh2b (fragment): H2B_NEUCR - Experimental evidence at protein level: Swiss-Prot protein existence level 1. Core component of nucleosome. Nucleosomes wrap and compact DNA into chromatin, limiting DNA accessibility to the cellular machineries which require DNA as a template. Histones thereby play a central role in transcription regulation, DNA repair, DNA replication and chromosomal stability. DNA accessibility is regulated via a complex set of post-translational modifications of histones, also called histone code, and nucleosome remodeling. From Neurospora crassa (strain ATCC 24698 / 74-OR23-1A / CBS 708.71 / D
   7303..7861    +  terminator     trpC terminator (fragment): trpC; transcription terminator from the Aspergillus nidulans trpC gene (Punt et al., 1987)
   8164..8483    +  promoter       trpC promoter (fragment): promoter for Aspergillus nidulans trpC
   8488..9513    +  CDS            HygR: hygromycin B phosphotransferase confers resistance to hygromycin
   9585..9618    -  protein_bind   FRT (minimal): supports FLP-mediated excision but not integration (Turan and Bode, 2011) FLP recombinase from the Saccharomyces cerevisiae 2μ plasmid
  10120..10142   -  protein_bind   lac operator (fragment): The lac repressor binds to the lac operator to inhibit transcription in E. coli. This inhibition can be relieved by adding lactose or isopropyl-β-D-thiogalactopyranoside (IPTG). lac repressor encoded by lacI
  10146..10176   -  promoter       lac promoter: promoter for the E. coli lac operon
  10191..10212   -  protein_bind   CAP binding site: CAP binding activates transcription in the presence of cAMP. E. coli catabolite activator protein
  10225..10317   -  CDS            lacI (fragment): lac repressor; lacI; The lac repressor binds to the lac operator to inhibit transcription in E. coli. This inhibition can be relieved by adding lactose or isopropyl-β-D-thiogalactopyranoside (IPTG).
  10500..441     -  rep_origin     ori (across the origin): high-copy-number ColE1/pMB1/pBR322/pUC origin of replication
>Addgene plasmid #121092 | pUC-fFuCas9-HTBNLS-hph | addgene full sequence | sequence record 251142 | Addgene NGS Result
GGATACCTGTCCGCCTTTCTCCCTTCGGGAAGCGTGGCGCTTTCTCATAGCTCACGCTGTAGGTATCTCA
GTTCGGTGTAGGTCGTTCGCTCCAAGCTGGGCTGTGTGCACGAACCCCCCGTTCAGCCCGACCGCTGCGC
CTTATCCGGTAACTATCGTCTTGAGTCCAACCCGGTAAGACACGACTTATCGCCACTGGCAGCAGCCACT
GGTAACAGGATTAGCAGAGCGAGGTATGTAGGCGGTGCTACAGAGTTCTTGAAGTGGTGGCCTAACTACG
GCTACACTAGAAGAACAGTATTTGGTATCTGCGCTCTGCTGAAGCCAGTTACCTTCGGAAAAAGAGTTGG
TAGCTCTTGATCCGGCAAACAAACCACCGCTGGTAGCGGTGGTTTTTTTGTTTGCAAGCAGCAGATTACG
CGCAGAAAAAAAGGATCTCAAGAAGATCCTTTGATCTTTTCTACGGGGTCTGACGCTCAGTGGAACGAAA
ACTCACGTTAAGGGATTTTGGTCATGAGATTATCAAAAAGGATCTTCACCTAGATCCTTTTAAATTAAAA
ATGAAGTTTTAAATCAATCTAAAGTATATATGAGTAAACTTGGTCTGACAGTTACCAATGCTTAATCAGT
GAGGCACCTATCTCAGCGATCTGTCTATTTCGTTCATCCATAGTTGCCTGACTCCCCGTCGTGTAGATAA
CTACGATACGGGAGGGCTTACCATCTGGCCCCAGTGCTGCAATGATACCGCGACTCCCACGCTCACCGGC
TCCAGATTTATCAGCAATAAACCAGCCAGCCGGAAGGGCCGAGCGCAGAAGTGGTCCTGCAACTTTATCC
GCCTCCATCCAGTCTATTAATTGTTGCCGGGAAGCTAGAGTAAGTAGTTCGCCAGTTAATAGTTTGCGCA
ACGTTGTTGCCATTGCTACAGGCATCGTGGTGTCACGCTCGTCGTTTGGTATGGCTTCATTCAGCTCCGG
TTCCCAACGATCAAGGCGAGTTACATGATCCCCCATGTTGTGCAAAAAAGCGGTTAGCTCCTTCGGTCCT
CCGATCGTTGTCAGAAGTAAGTTGGCCGCAGTGTTATCACTCATGGTTATGGCAGCACTGCATAATTCTC
TTACTGTCATGCCATCCGTAAGATGCTTTTCTGTGACTGGTGAGTACTCAACCAAGTCATTCTGAGAATA
GTGTATGCGGCGACCGAGTTGCTCTTGCCCGGCGTCAATACGGGATAATACCGCGCCACATAGCAGAACT
TTAAAAGTGCTCATCATTGGAAAACGTTCTTCGGGGCGAAAACTCTCAAGGATCTTACCGCTGTTGAGAT
CCAGTTCGATGTAACCCACTCGTGCACCCAACTGATCTTCAGCATCTTTTACTTTCACCAGCGTTTCTGG
GTGAGCAAAAACAGGAAGGCAAAATGCCGCAAAAAAGGGAATAAGGGCGACACGGAAATGTTGAATACTC
ATACTCTTCCTTTTTCAATATTATTGAAGCATTTATCAGGGTTATTGTCTCATGAGCGGATACATATTTG
AATGTATTTAGAAAAATAAACAAATAGGGGTTCCGCGCACATTTCCCCGAAAAGTGCCACCTGACGTCTA
AGAAACCATTATTATCATGACATTAACCTATAAAAATAGGCGTATCACGAGGCCCTTTCGTCTCGCGCGT
TTCGGTGATGACGGTGAAAACCTCTGACACATGCAGCTCCCGGAGACGGTCACAGCTTGTCTGTAAGCGG
ATGCCGGGAGCAGACAAGCCCGTCAGGGCGCGTCAGCGGGTGTTGGCGGGTGTCGGGGCTGGCTTAACTA
TGCGGCATCAGAGCAGATTGTACTGAGAGTGCACCAGATGCGGTGTGAAATACCGCACAGATGCGTAAGG
AGAAAATACCGCATCAGGCGCCATTCGCCATTCAGGCTGCGCAACTGTTGGGAAGGGCGATCGGTGCGGG
CCTCTTCGCTATTACGCCAGCTGGCGAAAGGGGGATGTGCTGCAAGGCGATTAAGTTGGGTAACGCCAGG
GTTTTCCCAGTCACGACGTTGTAAAACGACGGCCAGTGAATTCGAGCTCGGTACCTCGCGAATGCATCTA
GATATCGGATCCCGGGCCCGTCGACTGCAGAGGCCTGCATGCAAGCTTGTACAGTGACCGGTGACTCTTT
CTGGCATGCGGAGAGACGGACGGACGCAGAGAGAAGGGCTGAGTAATAAGCGCCACTGCGCCAGACAGCT
CTGGCGGCTCTGAGGTGCAGTGGATGATTATTAATCCGGGACCGGCCGCCCCTCCGCCCCGAAGTGGAAA
GGCTGGTGTGCCCCTCGTTGACCAAGAATCTATTGCATCATCGGAGAATATGGAGCTTCATCGAATCACC
GGCAGTAAGCGAAGGAGAATGTGAAGCCAGGGGTGTATAGCCGTCGGCGAAATAGCATGCCATTAACCTA
GGTACAGAAGTCCAATTGCTTCCGATCTGGTAAAAGATTCACGAGATAGTACCTTCTCCGAAGTAGGTAG
AGCGAGTACCCGGCGCGTAAGCTCCCTAATTGGCCCATCCGGCATCTGTAGGGCGTCCAAATATCGTGCC
TCTCCTGCTTTGCCCGGTGTATGAAACCGGAAAGGCCGCTCAGGAGCTGGCCAGCGGCGCAGACCGGGAA
CACAAGCTGGCAGTCGACCCATCCGGTGCTCTGCACTCGACCTGCTGAGGTCCCTCAGTCCCTGGTAGGC
AGCTTTGCCCCGTCTGTCCGCCCGGTGTGTCGGCGGGGTTGACAAGGTCGTTGCGTCAGTCCAACATTTG
TTGCCATATTTTCCTGCTCTCCCCACCAGCTGCTCTTTTCTTTTCTCTTTCTTTTCCCATCTTCAGTATA
TTCATCTTCCCATCCAAGAACCTTTATTTCCCCTAAGTAAGTACTTTGCTACATCCATACTCCATCCTTC
CCATCCCTTATTCCTTTGAACCTTTCAGTTCGAGCTTTCCCACTTCATCGCAGCTTGACTAACAGCTACC
CCGCTTGAGCAGACATCACCATGGACAAGAAGTACTCTATCGGCCTCGACATCGGTACTAACTCAGTTGG
TTGGGCCGTTATCACAGACGAGTACAAGGTTCCCAGCAAGAAGTTCAAGGTCCTTGGTAACACCGACCGA
CACTCTATCAAGAAGAACCTCATCGGCGCTCTGCTTTTCGATTCAGGAGAGACAGCCGAGGCTACTCGAC
TTAAACGAACAGCTCGACGACGATACACTCGACGAAAGAACCGCATTTGCTACCTCCAGGAGATCTTCAG
CAACGAGATGGCTAAGGTCGACGATAGCTTCTTCCATCGACTTGAGGAGAGCTTCCTCGTTGAGGAGGAT
AAGAAGCACGAGCGACATCCTATCTTCGGTAACATCGTCGACGAGGTTGCTTACCACGAGAAGTACCCTA
CCATCTACCACCTTCGCAAGAAGCTCGTCGATTCTACCGATAAGGCCGATCTTCGACTCATCTACCTCGC
TCTTGCTCATATGATCAAGTTCCGCGGTCACTTCCTCATCGAGGGCGATCTTAACCCAGATAACTCAGAC
GTCGACAAGCTCTTCATCCAGCTCGTTCAAACCTACAACCAGCTCTTCGAGGAGAACCCTATCAACGCTT
CAGGAGTTGACGCTAAGGCTATCCTCTCAGCTCGACTCTCTAAGTCTCGACGACTTGAGAACCTCATCGC
TCAACTTCCTGGCGAGAAAAAGAACGGTCTCTTCGGTAACCTTATCGCTCTCTCTCTCGGTCTTACTCCT
AACTTCAAGAGCAACTTCGACCTTGCCGAGGACGCTAAGCTCCAGCTCTCTAAGGATACCTACGACGACG
ATCTCGATAACCTCCTTGCTCAGATCGGAGACCAATACGCCGATCTTTTCCTTGCCGCTAAGAACCTTTC
AGACGCTATCCTCCTCAGCGATATCCTTCGAGTCAACACTGAGATCACTAAGGCTCCTCTCTCAGCTTCT
ATGATCAAGCGCTACGACGAGCATCATCAGGATCTCACTCTCCTCAAGGCTCTTGTTCGACAACAGCTTC
CCGAGAAGTACAAGGAGATCTTCTTCGACCAGTCTAAGAACGGTTACGCCGGTTATATTGACGGAGGAGC
TAGCCAAGAGGAGTTCTACAAGTTCATCAAGCCCATCCTCGAGAAGATGGACGGTACAGAGGAGCTTCTC
GTTAAGCTCAACCGAGAGGATCTCCTTCGTAAGCAGCGAACTTTCGACAACGGTAGCATCCCTCATCAGA
TCCATCTTGGAGAGCTTCACGCTATCCTTCGACGACAGGAGGACTTCTATCCTTTCCTCAAGGACAACCG
CGAGAAGATCGAGAAGATCCTCACTTTCCGCATCCCTTACTACGTTGGTCCTCTTGCTCGAGGTAACTCT
CGATTTGCTTGGATGACCCGAAAGTCAGAGGAGACTATCACCCCTTGGAACTTCGAGGAGGTTGTTGACA
AGGGAGCTTCAGCTCAGTCTTTCATCGAGCGCATGACCAACTTCGACAAGAACCTCCCTAACGAGAAGGT
CCTCCCTAAGCATTCTCTCCTCTACGAGTACTTCACCGTCTACAACGAGCTCACCAAGGTCAAGTACGTC
ACAGAGGGTATGCGAAAGCCAGCTTTCCTTTCAGGCGAGCAGAAGAAGGCTATCGTTGATCTCCTCTTCA
AGACCAACCGAAAGGTTACCGTCAAGCAGCTCAAGGAGGACTACTTCAAGAAGATCGAGTGCTTCGACAG
CGTTGAGATCAGCGGAGTTGAGGATCGATTCAACGCTTCTCTCGGTACTTACCACGATCTCCTCAAGATC
ATCAAGGACAAGGACTTCCTGGACAACGAGGAGAACGAGGATATCCTTGAGGACATCGTCCTCACTCTCA
CTCTTTTCGAGGATCGAGAGATGATCGAGGAGCGACTTAAGACCTACGCTCATCTCTTCGACGACAAGGT
CATGAAGCAGCTTAAGCGACGACGATATACAGGTTGGGGTCGACTTTCTCGCAAGCTCATCAACGGTATC
CGAGATAAGCAGAGCGGTAAGACTATCCTCGACTTCCTCAAGAGCGACGGTTTTGCTAACCGCAACTTCA
TGCAGCTCATCCACGACGATAGCCTCACTTTCAAGGAGGACATCCAGAAGGCTCAGGTTTCAGGTCAAGG
CGATTCTCTTCACGAGCATATCGCTAACCTTGCCGGTTCTCCTGCTATCAAGAAGGGTATCCTCCAGACA
GTCAAGGTCGTTGACGAGCTCGTTAAGGTTATGGGTCGACATAAGCCCGAGAACATCGTTATCGAGATGG
CTCGAGAGAACCAGACTACTCAGAAGGGTCAGAAGAACTCTCGAGAGCGAATGAAGCGAATCGAGGAGGG
TATCAAGGAGCTTGGTTCTCAGATCCTCAAGGAGCATCCTGTTGAGAACACTCAGCTCCAGAACGAGAAG
CTCTACCTTTACTACCTCCAGAACGGTCGAGACATGTACGTTGATCAGGAGCTCGACATCAACCGACTTA
GCGATTACGACGTCGATCACATCGTTCCTCAGTCTTTCCTCAAGGACGACTCTATCGACAACAAGGTCCT
CACTCGAAGCGACAAGAACCGAGGTAAGAGCGATAACGTCCCTTCAGAGGAGGTCGTCAAGAAGATGAAG
AACTATTGGCGCCAGCTCCTTAACGCTAAGCTCATCACCCAGCGCAAGTTCGACAACCTTACTAAAGCCG
AGCGAGGAGGTCTTTCAGAGCTTGATAAGGCCGGTTTCATCAAGCGACAGCTTGTCGAGACTCGACAGAT
CACTAAGCACGTTGCTCAGATCCTCGACTCTCGAATGAACACCAAGTACGACGAGAACGACAAGCTCATC
CGAGAGGTTAAGGTCATCACCCTCAAGTCTAAGCTCGTTAGCGACTTCCGCAAGGATTTCCAGTTCTACA
AGGTCCGCGAGATCAACAACTACCATCACGCTCACGACGCTTACCTTAACGCTGTTGTTGGTACCGCTCT
CATCAAGAAGTACCCTAAGCTCGAGAGCGAGTTCGTTTACGGCGATTACAAGGTCTACGACGTTCGAAAG
ATGATCGCCAAGTCAGAGCAGGAGATTGGTAAGGCTACCGCCAAGTACTTCTTCTACAGCAACATCATGA
ACTTCTTCAAGACCGAGATCACCCTTGCTAACGGAGAGATTCGAAAGCGACCTCTTATCGAGACTAACGG
AGAGACAGGAGAGATCGTTTGGGATAAGGGTCGAGACTTCGCTACAGTTCGAAAGGTCCTCTCTATGCCT
CAGGTCAACATCGTCAAGAAGACCGAGGTTCAGACAGGCGGTTTCTCTAAGGAGTCTATCCTCCCTAAGC
GCAACTCAGATAAGCTCATCGCTCGAAAGAAGGATTGGGACCCTAAGAAGTACGGAGGTTTCGATTCTCC
TACCGTTGCTTACTCTGTCCTCGTTGTTGCTAAGGTCGAGAAGGGTAAGAGCAAGAAGCTCAAGAGCGTC
AAGGAGCTTCTCGGTATCACCATCATGGAGCGATCTAGCTTCGAGAAGAACCCTATCGACTTCCTCGAGG
CTAAGGGTTACAAGGAGGTCAAGAAGGACCTCATCATCAAGCTCCCCAAGTACTCTCTCTTCGAGCTTGA
GAACGGTCGAAAGCGAATGCTTGCTTCAGCCGGAGAGCTTCAAAAGGGTAACGAGCTCGCTCTCCCTTCT
AAGTACGTCAACTTCCTCTACCTCGCTAGCCATTACGAGAAGCTCAAGGGTTCTCCAGAGGATAACGAGC
AGAAGCAGCTCTTCGTTGAGCAGCACAAGCACTACCTTGACGAGATCATCGAGCAGATCAGCGAGTTCTC
TAAGCGAGTTATCCTTGCCGACGCTAACCTCGATAAGGTCCTTAGCGCTTACAACAAGCACCGCGATAAG
CCTATTCGAGAGCAAGCCGAGAACATCATCCACCTCTTCACTCTTACTAACCTCGGAGCTCCAGCTGCTT
TCAAGTACTTCGACACCACTATCGATCGCAAGCGATACACCTCTACCAAGGAGGTTCTTGACGCTACTCT
CATCCACCAATCTATCACCGGTCTCTACGAGACTCGAATCGATCTTTCTCAACTTGGCGGAGATCCTATG
GCTCCCAAGGCTGCTGACAAGAAGCCCGCCTCCAAGGCTCCCGCTACTGCCTCCAAGGCTCCTGAGAAGA
AGGATGCCGGCAAGAAGACTGCCGCCTCTGGTGACAAGAAGAAGCGCTCCAAGACCCGCAAGGAGACTTA
CTCTTCTTACATCTACAAGTAACACTTAACGTTACTGAAATCATCAAACAGCTTGACGAATCTGGATATA
AGATCGTTGGTGTCGATGTCAGCTCCGGAGTTGAGACAAATGGTGTTCAGGATCTCGATAAGATACGTTC
ATTTGTCCAAGCAGCAAAGAGTGCCTTCTAGTGATTTAATAGCTCCATGTCAACAAGAATAAAACGCGTT
TTCGGGTTTACCTCTTCCAGATACAGCTCATCTGCAATGCATTAATGCATTGACTGCAACCTAGTAACGC
CTTTCAGGCTCCGGCGAAGAGAAGAATAGCTTAGCAGAGCTATTTTCATTTTCGGGAGACGAGATCAAGC
AGATCAACGGTCGTCAAGAGACCTACGAGACTGAGGAATCCGCTCTTGGCTCCACGCGACTATATATTTG
TCTCTAATTGTACTTTGACATGCTCCTCTTCTTTACTCTGATAGCTTGACTATGAAAATTCCGTCACCAG
CCCCTGGGTTCGCAAAGATAATTGCATGTTTCTTCCTTGAACTCTCAAGCCTACAGGACACACATTCATC
GTAGGTATAAACCTCGAAATCGTTTAAACTGTACACACGTGATATTACATGACCTGGACAGAGTTCTGCG
CGAAAGTCATAACGTAAATCCCGGGCGGTAGGTGCGTCCCGGGCGGAAGGTAGTTTTCTCGTCCACCCCA
ACGCGTTTATCAACCTCAACTTTCAACAACCATCATGCCACCAAAAGCGCGTAAAACAAAGCGAGATTTG
ATTGAGCAAGAGGGCAGGATCCAATGCGCGATTCAAGACATTAAAAATGGAAAATTTCAAAAAATTGCGC
CCGCAGCGCGTGCATACAAAATTCATCCCAATACAAGTGTAATGCTAGTGGAGGTCAACACATCAATGCC
TATTTTGGTTTAGTCGTCCAGGCGGTGAGCACAAAATTTGTGTCGTTTGACAAGATGGTTCATTTAGGCA
ACTGGTCAGATCAGCCCCACTTGTAGCAGTAGCGGCGGCGCTCGAAGTGTGACTCTTATTAGCAGACAGG
AACGAGGACATTATTATCATCTGCTGCTTGGTGCACGATAACTTGGTGCGTTTGTCAAGCAAGGTAAGTG
GACGACCCGGTCATACCTTCTTAAGTTCGCCCTTCCTCCCTTTATTTCAGATTCAATCTGACTTACCTAT
TCTACCCAAGCATCCAAATGAAAAAGCCTGAACTCACCGCGACGTCTGTCGAGAAGTTTCTGATCGAAAA
GTTCGACAGCGTCTCCGACCTGATGCAGCTCTCGGAGGGCGAAGAATCTCGTGCTTTCAGCTTCGATGTA
GGAGGGCGTGGATATGTCCTGCGGGTAAATAGCTGCGCCGATGGTTTCTACAAAGATCGTTATGTTTATC
GGCACTTTGCATCGGCCGCGCTCCCGATTCCGGAAGTGCTTGACATTGGGGAGTTCAGCGAGAGCCTGAC
CTATTGCATCTCCCGCCGTGCACAGGGTGTCACGTTGCAAGACCTGCCTGAAACCGAACTGCCCGCTGTT
CTCCAGCCGGTCGCGGAGGCCATGGATGCGATTGCTGCGGCCGATCTTAGCCAGACGAGCGGGTTCGGCC
CATTCGGACCGCAAGGAATCGGTCAATACACTACATGGCGTGATTTCATATGCGCGATTGCTGATCCCCA
TGTGTATCACTGGCAAACTGTGATGGACGACACCGTCAGTGCGTCCGTCGCGCAGGCTCTCGATGAGCTG
ATGCTTTGGGCCGAGGACTGCCCCGAAGTCCGGCACCTCGTGCATGCGGATTTCGGCTCCAACAATGTCC
TGACGGACAATGGCCGCATAACAGCGGTCATTGACTGGAGCGAGGCGATGTTCGGGGATTCCCAATACGA
GGTCGCCAACATCCTCTTCTGGAGGCCGTGGTTGGCTTGTATGGAGCAGCAGACGCGCTACTTCGAGCGG
AGGCATCCGGAGCTTGCAGGATCGCCGCGCCTCCGGGCGTATATGCTCCGCATTGGTCTTGACCAACTCT
ATCAGAGCTTGGTTGACGGCAATTTCGATGATGCAGCTTGGGCGCAGGGTCGATGCGACGCAATCGTCCG
ATCCGGAGCCGGGACTGTCGGGCGTACACAAATCGCCCGCAGAAGCGCGGCCGTCTGGACCGATGGCTGT
GTAGAAGTACTCGCCGATAGTGGAAACCGACGCCCCAGCACTCGTCCGAGGGCAAAGGAATAGAGTAGAT
GCCGACCGATCCCCACTACCGCATTAAGACCTCAGCGCGGCCGCAAATTTAAATAAAATGAAGTGAAGTT
CCTATACTTTCTAGAGAATAGGAACTTCTATAGTGAGTCGAATAAGGGCGACACAAAATTTATTCTAAAT
GCATAATAAATACTGATAACATCTTATAGTTTGTATTATATTTTGTATTATCGTTGACATGTATAATTTT
GATATCAAAAACTGATTTTCCCTTTATTATTTTCGAGATTTATTTTCTTAATTCTCTTTAACAAACTAGA
AATATTGTATATACAAAAAATCATAAATAATAGATGAATAGTTTAATTATAGGTGTTCATCAATCGAAAA
AGCAACGTATCTTATTTAAAGTGCGTTGCTTTTTTCTCATTTATAAGGTTAAATAATTCTCATATATCAA
GCAAAGTGACAGGCGCCCTTAAATATTCTGACAAATGCTCTTTCCCTAAACTCCCCCCATAAAAAAACCC
GCCGAAGCGGGTTTTTACGTTATTTGCGGATTAACGATTACTCGTTATCAGAACCGCCCAGGGGGCCCGA
AGCTTGGCGTAATCATGGTCATAGCTGTTTCCTGTGTGAAATTGTTATCCGCTCACAATTCCACACAACA
TACGAGCCGGAAGCATAAAGTGTAAAGCCTGGGGTGCCTAATGAGTGAGCTAACTCACATTAATTGCGTT
GCGCTCACTGCCCGCTTTCCAGTCGGGAAACCTGTCGTGCCAGCTGCATTAATGAATCGGCCAACGCGCG
GGGAGAGGCGGTTTGCGTATTGGGCGCTCTTCCGCTTCCTCGCTCACTGACTCGCTGCGCTCGGTCGTTC
GGCTGCGGCGAGCGGTATCAGCTCACTCAAAGGCGGTAATACGGTTATCCACAGAATCAGGGGATAACGC
AGGAAAGAACATGTGAGCAAAAGGCCAGCAAAAGGCCAGGAACCGTAAAAAGGCCGCGTTGCTGGCGTTT
TTCCATAGGCTCCGCCCCCCTGACGAGCATCACAAAAATCGACGCTCAAGTCAGAGGTGGCGAAACCCGA
CAGGACTATAAAGATACCAGGCGTTTCCCCCTGGAAGCTCCCTCGTGCGCTCTCCTGTTCCGACCCTGCC
GCTTACC
